Addgene plasmid #226305: pJB46
Purpose: E. coli and H. neapolitanus shuttle vector; integrates the gene of interest and a kanamycin resistance marker into a neutral site on the H. neapolitanus genome.
Depositing lab: David Savage. Depositing organization: University of California, Berkeley. Publication: Conserved and repetitive motifs in an intrinsically disordered protein drive ⍺-carboxysome assembly. Turnsek JB, Oltrogge LM, Savage DF. J Biol Chem. 2024 Jul 4;300(8):107532. doi: 10.1016/j.jbc.2024.107532. PubMed 38971311.
Backbone
  Vector backbone: pSAV108
  Backbone manufacturer: Savage Lab
  Vector type: Bacterial Expression
Growth in bacteria
  Bacterial resistance: Kanamycin, 50 μg/mL
  Growth temperature: 37°C
  Growth strain: DH5alpha
  Copy number: Unknown
Gene/Insert
  Gene/Insert name: CsoS2 with C to S CsoS2 MR1-4
  Species: H. neapolitanus
  Insert size (bp): 2613
  Mutation: C292S, C310S, C351S, C369S, C467S, C485S
  Promoter: pTRC
  Cloning method: Golden Gate
Terms and licenses: Academic/Nonprofit Terms; Industry Terms: Not Available to Industry
How to cite: pJB46 was a gift from David Savage (Addgene plasmid # 226305 ; http://n2t.net/addgene:226305 ; RRID:Addgene_226305)
