[The description below was written by a language model from this plasmid's Addgene catalogue record and pLannotate feature annotations shown in this document.]
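Description:
pJB46 is a bacterial expression and genome-integration plasmid built on the pSAV108 backbone, described as a shuttle vector between E. coli and the chemoautotroph Halothiobacillus neapolitanus. In E. coli it replicates from a ColE1/pMB1-type origin and is selected with kanamycin through an aminoglycoside phosphotransferase (aph(3')-Ia) gene. In H. neapolitanus it is meant to insert the gene of interest together with the kanamycin marker into a neutral site on the chromosome. The homology regions that would direct this integration are not annotated in the feature table, which leaves several stretches of the 7.8 kb sequence unassigned. Short fragments of rop, the tetracycline resistance gene and promoter, and yciV are detected, and appear to be remnants of earlier cloning rather than functional parts.

The payload, assembled by Golden Gate cloning, is the H. neapolitanus csoS2 gene carrying six cysteine-to-serine substitutions (C292S, C310S, C351S, C369S, C467S, C485S), described as the cysteines of middle-region repeats 1 to 4. CsoS2 is the intrinsically disordered scaffold protein essential for α-carboxysome assembly. The gene is driven by the strong hybrid trc promoter followed by a lac operator, while a plasmid-borne lacI gene under the lacIq promoter supplies repressor, so expression is held off until induced with IPTG. Transcription ends at the rrnB T1 and T2 terminators, preceded by the associated 5S rRNA segment. The construct is suited to expressing this cysteine-free repeat variant of CsoS2 from the H. neapolitanus genome to test how the conserved cysteines in its repetitive motifs contribute to carboxysome formation.
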