Features (pLannotate 1.2.2; 14 found; start..end, strand, type, name):
     86..901     +  CDS            KanR: aminoglycoside phosphotransferase; aph(3')-Ia; confers resistance to kanamycin in bacteria or G418 (Geneticin®) in eukaryotes
   1061..1101    -  CDS            rop (fragment): Rop protein, which maintains plasmids at low copy number; rop
   1145..1222    +  promoter       lacIq promoter: lacI (mutant); In the lacIq allele, a single base change in the promoter boosts expression of the lacI gene about 10-fold.
   1223..2305    +  CDS            lacI: lac repressor; lacI; The lac repressor binds to the lac operator to inhibit transcription in E. coli. This inhibition can be relieved by adding lactose or isopropyl-β-D-thiogalactopyranoside (IPTG).
   2347..2364    +  promoter       tet promoter (fragment): E. coli promoter for tetracycline efflux protein gene
   2360..2461    -  CDS            yciV (fragment): RNAAM_ECOLI - Also known as trpH From Escherichia coli (strain K12).
   2537..2566    +  promoter       trc promoter: strong E. coli promoter; hybrid between the trp and lac UV5 promoters
   2574..2590    +  protein_bind   lac operator: The lac repressor binds to the lac operator to inhibit transcription in E. coli. This inhibition can be relieved by adding lactose or isopropyl-β-D-thiogalactopyranoside (IPTG). lac repressor encoded by lacI
   2617..5220    +  CDS            csoS2: CSOS2_HALNC - Experimental evidence at protein level: Swiss-Prot protein existence level 1. Unlike beta-carboxysomes, alpha-carboxysomes (Cb) can form without cargo protein. CsoS2 is essential for Cb formation and is also capable of targeting foreign proteins to the Cb. The Cb shell assembles with the aid of CsoS2; CsoS1A, CsoS1B and CsoS1C form the majority of the shell while CsoS4A and CsoS4B form vertices. CsoS1D forms pseudohexamers that probably control metabolite flux into and out of the shell. From Halothiobacillus neapolitanus (strain ATCC 23641 / c2) (Thiobacillus neapolitanus).
   5298..5413    +  ncRNA          5S rRNA: Accession: RF00001 - 5S ribosomal RNA
   5417..5503    +  terminator     rrnB T1 terminator: Escherichia coli rrnB; transcription terminator T1 from the E. coli rrnB gene
   5595..5622    +  terminator     rrnB T2 terminator: transcription terminator T2 from the E. coli rrnB gene
   6252..6367    -  CDS            TcR (fragment): tetracycline efflux protein; tet; confers resistance to tetracycline
   6445..7033    +  rep_origin     ori: high-copy-number ColE1/pMB1/pBR322/pUC origin of replication
>Addgene plasmid #226305 | pJB46 | addgene full sequence | sequence record 449917 | Addgene NGS Result
CTGATGTTACATTGCACAAGATAAAAATATATCATCATGAACAATAAAACTGTCTGCTTACATAAACAGT
AATACAAGGGGTGTTATGAGCCATATTCAACGGGAAACGTCTTGCTCGAGGCCGCGATTAAATTCCAACA
TGGATGCTGATTTATATGGGTATAAATGGGCTCGCGATAATGTCGGGCAATCAGGTGCGACAATCTATCG
ATTGTATGGGAAGCCCGATGCGCCAGAGTTGTTTCTGAAACATGGCAAAGGTAGCGTTGCCAATGATGTT
ACAGATGAGATGGTCAGACTAAACTGGCTGACGGAATTTATGCCTCTTCCGACCATCAAGCATTTTATCC
GTACTCCTGATGATGCATGGTTACTCACCACTGCGATCCCCGGGAAAACAGCATTCCAGGTATTAGAAGA
ATATCCTGATTCAGGTGAAAATATTGTTGATGCGCTGGCAGTGTTCCTGCGCCGGTTGCATTCGATTCCT
GTTTGTAATTGTCCTTTTAACAGCGATCGCGTATTTCGACTCGCTCAGGCGCAATCACGAATGAATAACG
GTTTGGTTGATGCGAGTGATTTTGATGACGAGCGTAATGGCTGGCCTGTTGAACAAGTCTGGAAAGAAAT
GCATAAGCTTTTGCCATTCTCACCGGATTCAGTCGTCACTCATGGTGATTTCTCACTTGATAACCTTATT
TTTGACGAGGGGAAATTAATAGGTTGTATTGATGTTGGACGAGTCGGAATCGCAGACCGATACCAGGATC
TTGCCATCCTATGGAACTGCCTCGGTGAGTTTTCTCCTTCATTACAGAAACGGCTTTTTCAAAAATATGG
TATTGATAATCCTGATATGAATAAATTGCAGTTTCATTTGATGCTCGATGAGTTTTTCTAATCAGAATTG
GTTAATTGGTTGTAACACTGGCAGAGCATTACGCTGACTTGACGGGACGGCGGCTTTGTTGAATAAATCG
AACTTTTGCTGAGTTGAAGGATCAGATCACGCATCTTCCCCTTACAGACAAGCTGTGACCGCCTCCGGGA
GCTGCATGTGTCAGAGGTTTTCACCGTCATCACCGAAACGCGCGAGGCAGCAGATCAATTCGCGCGCGAA
GGCGAAGCGGCATGCATTTACGTTGACACCATCGAATGGTGCAAAACCTTTCGCGGTATGGCATGATAGC
GCCCGGAAGAGAGTCAATTCAGGGTGGTGAATGTGAAACCAGTAACGTTATACGATGTCGCAGAGTATGC
CGGTGTCTCTTATCAGACCGTTTCCCGCGTGGTGAACCAGGCCAGCCACGTTTCTGCGAAAACGCGGGAA
AAAGTGGAAGCGGCGATGGCGGAGCTGAATTACATTCCCAACCGCGTGGCACAACAACTGGCGGGCAAAC
AGTCGTTGCTGATTGGCGTTGCCACCTCCAGTCTGGCCCTGCACGCGCCGTCGCAAATTGTCGCGGCGAT
TAAATCTCGCGCCGATCAACTGGGTGCCAGCGTGGTGGTGTCGATGGTAGAACGAAGCGGCGTCGAAGCC
TGTAAAGCGGCGGTGCACAATCTTCTCGCGCAACGCGTCAGTGGGCTGATCATTAACTATCCGCTGGATG
ACCAGGATGCCATTGCTGTGGAAGCTGCCTGCACTAATGTTCCGGCGTTATTTCTTGATGTCTCTGACCA
GACACCCATCAACAGTATTATTTTCTCCCATGAAGACGGTACGCGACTGGGCGTGGAGCATCTGGTCGCA
TTGGGTCACCAGCAAATCGCGCTGTTAGCGGGCCCATTAAGTTCTGTCTCGGCGCGTCTGCGTCTGGCTG
GCTGGCATAAATATCTCACTCGCAATCAAATTCAGCCGATAGCGGAACGGGAAGGCGACTGGAGTGCCAT
GTCCGGTTTTCAACAAACCATGCAAATGCTGAATGAGGGCATCGTTCCCACTGCGATGCTGGTTGCCAAC
GATCAGATGGCGCTGGGCGCAATGCGCGCCATTACCGAGTCCGGGCTGCGCGTTGGTGCGGATATCTCGG
TAGTGGGATACGACGATACCGAAGACAGCTCATGTTATATCCCGCCGTTAACCACCATCAAACAGGATTT
TCGCCTGCTGGGGCAAACCAGCGTGGACCGCTTGCTGCAACTCTCTCAGGGCCAGGCGGTGAAGGGCAAT
CAGCTGTTGCCCGTGTCACTGGTGAAAAGAAAAACCACCCTGGCGCCCAATACGCAAACCGCCTCTCCCC
GCGCGTTGGCCGATTCATTAATGCAGCTGGCACGACAGGTTTCCCGACTGGAAAGCGGGCAGTGAGCGCA
ACGCAATTAATGTAAGTTAGCGCGAATTGATCTGGTTTGACAGCTTATCATCGACTGCACGGTGCACCAA
TGCTTCTGGCGTCAGGCAGCCATCGGAAGCTGTGGTATGGCTGTGCAGGTCGTAAATCACTGCATAATTC
GTGTCGCTCAAGGCGCACTCCCGTTCTGGATAATGTTTTTTGCGCCGACATCATAACGGTTCTGGCAAAT
ATTCTGAAATGAGCTGTTGACAATTAATCATCCGGCTCGTATAATGTGTGGAATTGTGAGCGGATAACAA
TTTCACACAGGAAACAGACCATGTCCCCTTCACAGTCAGGAATGAATCCTGCCGACCTGAGCGGACTCTC
TGGCAAGGAACTGGCACGCGCACGCCGCGCTGCACTATCCAAGCAAGGGAAAGCAGCTGTTTCTAATAAA
ACGGCTAGCGTAAACCGTAGCACTAAACAGGCGGCATCTTCGATCAATACAAATCAGGTGCGCTCTTCTG
TAAATGAAGTGCCCACTGATTACCAAATGGCGGATCAATTGTGCTCTACGATTGATCATGCTGACTTTGG
TACCGAAAGCAATCGCGTTAGAGATCTCTGCCGTCAACGCAGAGAGGCACTATCAACTATCGGTAAAAAA
GCGGTTAAAACCAACGGCAAGCCGTCGGGTCGCGTTCGACCACAGCAATCAGTGGTTCACAACGACGCAA
TGATCGAAAATGCCGGTGATACTAACCAATCATCGTCCACTTCATTAAATAATGAACTTTCCGAAATCTG
CTCCATAGCAGACGACATGCCGGAGCGTTTTGGTTCACAAGCCAAAACCGTCCGTGATATCTGCCGTGCA
CGCCGTCAAGCGCTCTCTGAGCGTGGAACTCGCGCCGTGCCGCCAAAGCCGCAATCTCAAGGTGGTCCAG
GACGCAATGGCTATCAAATTGATGGATACCTAGATACCGCACTTCATGGCCGCGATGCCGCCAAGCGCCA
CCGTGAAATGCTCTGTCAATACGGCCGCGGCACAGCACCTTCCTGCAAGCCAACAGGCCGTGTCAAAAAT
TCTGTACAGTCGGGCAACGCAGCGCCAAAAAAGGTTGAAACCGGTCACACCCTATCCGGCGGATCTGTTA
CGGGCACGCAAGTGGATCGTAAATCTCATGTGACTGGAAACGAGCCGGGCACTAGCCGAGCAGTCACGGG
CACCGAGTACGTAGGTACTGAGCAATTCACCTCTTTTAGCAATACCAGCCCCAAGCCAAATGCGACGAAG
GTCAATGTGACCACAACGGCTCGTGGTCGCCCTGTTAGCGGTACGGAAGTTTCACGGACCGAGAAGGTAA
CTGGCAACGAATCCGGTGTCAGCCGTAACGTTACCGGCACCGAATACATGAGTAATGAAGCTCACTTTTC
TCTAAGTGGAACAGCCGCAAAGCCTTCACAAGCGGATAAAGTCATGTTCGGCGCCACAGCACGAACGCAT
CAAGTGGTCAGTGGCAGTGATGAATTCAGGCCCTCTTCTGTTACGGGTAACGAATCGGGTGCAAAACGCA
CAATTACCGGCTCGCAGTACGCAGACGAAGGTCTTGCGCGACTCACGATCAACGGAGCACCTGCAAAAGT
AGCCAGAACCCACACCTTTGCGGGCTCTGACGTTACCGGCACGGAAATCGGTCGCTCTACTCGCGTAACT
GGTGATGAAAGCGGTTCGAGTCGTTCAATCTCAGGCACCGAGTATCTCAGTAACGAGCAATTCCAATCCT
TTAGTGACACAAAACCTCAACGCAGCCCGTTCAAGGTTGGCCAAGATCGCACGAACAAGGGTCAGTCTGT
GACTGGTAACTTGGTTGATCGTTCCGAACTGGTTACAGGTAACGAACCAGGTTCATGCTCTCGGGTTACA
GGCTCTCAGTATGGCCAAAGCAAAATCTGCGGTGGTGGCGTGGGAAAAGTGCGCTCAATGCGCACCCTTC
GCGGCACCTCAGTATCTGGCCAACAGCTAGATCATGCCCCAAAGATGTCCGGTGACGAGCGCGGCGGGTG
CATGCCCGTCACCGGTAATGAGTACTACGGTCGTGAACATTTCGAACCGTTTTGTACGAGCACCCCAGAG
CCCGAAGCTCAATCAACTGAACAATCATTGACCTGTGAAGGACAAATTATTAGCGGCACTTCAGTTGACG
CCAGTGATTTGGTCACAGGAAATGAAATCGGTGAACAGCAACTCATCAGCGGTGACGCCTATGTTGGCGC
GCAGCAGACAGGTTGCCTTCCCACTAGTCCACGCTTCAACCAAACTGGCAATGTTCAGTCAATGGGTTTT
AAGAACACCAATCAGCCAGAACAAAACTTTGCACCAGGTGAAGTAATGCCTACTGACTTTAGTATTCAAA
CCCCAGCTCGCTCGGCTCAGAATCGCATTACAGGTAACGACATTGCGCCCTCAGGTCGCATTACAGGCCC
TGGTATGCTGGCAACCGGCTTGATTACAGGAACCCCCGAATTCAGGCACGCTGCGCGCGAGTTGGTTGGT
TCTCCACAACCCATGGCAATGGCCATGGCCAACCGTAATAAGGCTGCTCAAGCACCTGTTGTGCAGCCAG
AAGTGGTTGCAACTCAGGAAAAGCCTGAGTTGGTATGTGCACCAAGAAGCGATCAAATGGATCGTGTGAG
TGGCGAAGGCAAAGAACGTTGCCACATCACTGGCGATGACTGGTCAGTTAACAAGCACATCACCGGTACA
GCCGGTCAATGGGCGAGTGGTCGCAACCCTTCCATGCGCGGTAATGCGCGTGTGGTCGAAACCAGCGCGT
TTGCCAATCGCAATGTGCCAAAACCTGAAAAGCCGGGCTCCAAGATCACGGGCAGTAGTGGTAATGACAC
CCAAGGTAGTCTGATCACTTACTCCGGCGGCGCGCGCGGTTGAAGCGGTTAAGAGAAGATTTTCAGCCTG
ATACAGATTAAATCAGAACGCAGAAGCGGTCTGATAAAACAGAATTTGCCTGGCGGCAGTAGCGCGGTGG
TCCCACCTGACCCCATGCCGAACTCAGAAGTGAAACGCCGTAGCGCCGATGGTAGTGTGGGGTATCCCCA
TGCGAGAGTAGGGAACTGCCAGGCATCAAATAAAACGAAAGGCTCAGTCGAAAGACTGGGCCTTTCGTTT
TATCTGTTGTTTGTCGGTGAACGCTCTCCTGAGTAGGACAAATCCGCCGGGAGCGGATTTGAACGTTGCG
AAGCAACGGCCCGGAGGGTGGCGGGCAGGACGCCCGCCATAAACTGCCAGGCATCAAATTAAGCAGAAGG
CCATCCTGACGGATGGCCTTTTCTGGCTGGATGATGGGGCGATTCAGGCCTGGTATGAGTCAGCAACACC
TTCTTCACGAGGCAGACCTCAGCGCCCCCCCCCCCCTGCAGGTCGATCTGGTAACCCCAGCGCGGTTGCT
TTGTTCGATCCGCTGGCCGGTAAAACCCCAAGTTATCTATCTGGGAGCTTATCTTTGGGCCTATCGCAGC
AATAGCCTGGATGCGGGGCCGCCGATCGTGGTGTTCGACTATCAAACCGGCCGCAGTGGTCAACATGCCG
CCGAGTTTCTTCAGCACTGGCCAGCCAATGGACCAACCAATGGACCAACCAATGGACCAACCAATGTACC
AACCAATGGACCAACCAATGGACCAACCAATGGGCAAGGCACCTTGATGGTCGATGACTACAGCGGGTAC
AAAGCCCTGTTCCGTGCGGGCGTGACCGAGCTTGGCTGCTGGGCCCATGCCCGGCGCAAGTTCTTTGATC
TGCACAAGGCCAGCAATCATCCGGTTGCGCACGAGGCACTGTCGCGGATTGCCCGGTTGTATCTTGCAGA
AGAAGAGGCCCAAGGCATGGACATTGCGGGGCGGATGCAACACCGTGCCCTGCACAGCCTGCCGCAGTTG
CAGGACATGCACCAGTGGCTCAGAAATTGCATCAACGCATATAGCGCTAGCAGCACGCCATAGTGACTGG
CGATGCTGTCGGAATGGACGATATCCCGCAAGAGGCCCGGCAGTACCGGCATAACCAAGCCTATGCCCTC
ATGACCAAAATCCCTTAACGTGAGTTTTCGTTCCACTGAGCGTCAGACCCCGTAGAAAAGATCAAAGGAT
CTTCTTGAGATCCTTTTTTTCTGCGCGTAATCTGCTGCTTGCAAACAAAAAAACCACCGCTACCAGCGGT
GGTTTGTTTGCCGGATCAAGAGCTACCAACTCTTTTTCCGAAGGTAACTGGCTTCAGCAGAGCGCAGATA
CCAAATACTGTCCTTCTAGTGTAGCCGTAGTTAGGCCACCACTTCAAGAACTCTGTAGCACCGCCTACAT
ACCTCGCTCTGCTAATCCTGTTACCAGTGGCTGCTGCCAGTGGCGATAAGTCGTGTCTTACCGGGTTGGA
CTCAAGACGATAGTTACCGGATAAGGCGCAGCGGTCGGGCTGAACGGGGGGTTCGTGCACACAGCCCAGC
TTGGAGCGAACGACCTACACCGAACTGAGATACCTACAGCGTGAGCTATGAGAAAGCGCCACGCTTCCCG
AAGGGAGAAAGGCGGACAGGTATCCGGTAAGCGGCAGGGTCGGAACAGGAGAGCGCACGAGGGAGCTTCC
AGGGGGAAACGCCTGGTATCTTTATAGTCCTGTCGGGTTTCGCCACCTCTGACTTGAGCGTCGATTTTTG
TGATGCTCGTCAGGGGGGCGGAGCCTATGGAAAAACGCCAGCAACGCGGCCTTTTTACGGTTCCTGGCCT
TTTGCTGGCCTTTTGCTCACATGTTCTTTCCTGCGTTAGGACCCAACGCTGCCCGAGATGCGCCGCGTGC
GGCTGCTGGAGATGGCGGACGCGATGGATATGTTCTGCCACCTGCGACTCAAACTTCTGATCTGGGATGG
CACGGGGGTGTGGCTCTGTCAGCGCCGGTTGCACCGGGGGCATTTTTATTGGCCAAAGCCCGGGGATGAT
CGGTTTATCATGAGTGCCGAACACTGGCAGTGGCTGACCACCGGGGTTGACTGGCAGAGGCTCTGCGCCA
AGCCACAGGCCCACTGGCAAGTGTGAGATTTTTCAGGATTTCGTCTTGAAAAATCAGCACATGCAGCCTG
GGGTTTGGTATAATCAACCTCATGATTTCAAACGCAGAAACCGGTCATTCATCCCCTGAAACGCCCTCCG
TGGCGTGGCTGATTGCGCAACTGGAACTGCGGGATTCTGAGTTGGCAAAACTTGATGCGGCACTGGTGCA
ACGCAATCAAGACATCCGCCATTTAACCCAAAATCTTCATGCCAAAGACATCAAGATCAAGGCACTCACC
CATGAACTGGCGTATTACCGCCGTATCCGCTTCGGGGCCAAAACCGAGGCCATGAGTGCCGAGCAACTGC
ACCTGTTCGAAGACGATCTGGCCGAGGTAGTAAGCTTAGATCGACCTGCAGGGGGGGGGGGAAAGCCACG
TTGTGTCTCAAAATCT
